>Addgene plasmid #34962 | pKeratin-PSmOrange2 | addgene partial sequence | sequence record 43910 | CMV-F 5'-CGCAAATGGGCGGTAGGCGTG-3'
TTAGTGAACCGTCAGATCCGCTAGCACCATGAGCTTCACCACTCGCTCCACCTTCTCCACCAACTACCGG
TCCCTGGGCTCTGTCCAGGCGCCCAGCTACGGCGCCCGGCCGGTCAGCAGCGCGGCCAGCGTCTATGCAG
GCGCTGGGGGCTCTGGTTCCCGGATCTCCGTGTCCCGCTCCACCAGCTTCAGGGGCGGCATGGGGTCCGG
GGGCCTGGCCACCGGGATAGCCGGGGGTCTGGCAGGAATGGGAGGCATCCAGAACGAGAAGGAGACCATG
CAAAGCCTGAACGACCGCCTGGCCTCTTACCTGGACAGAGTGAGGAGCCTGGAGACCGAGAACCGGAGGC
TGGAGAGCAAAATCCGGGAGCACTTGGAGAAGAAGGGACCCCAGGTCAGAGACTGGAGCCATTACTTCAA
GATCATCGAGGACCTGAGGGCTCAGATCTTCGCAAATACTGTGGACAATGCCCGCATCGTTCTGCAGATT
GACAATGCCCGTCTTGCTGCTGATGACTTTAGAGTCAAGTATGAGACAGAGCTGGCCATGCGCCAGTCTG
TGGAGAACGACATCCATGGGCTCCGCAAGGTCATTGATGACACCAATATCACACGACTGCAGCTGGAGAC
AGAGATCGAGGCTCTCAAGGAGGAGCTGCTCTTCATGAAGAAGAACCACGAAGAGGAAGTAAAAGGCCTA
CAAGCCCAGATTGCCAGCTCTGGGTTGACCGTGGAGGTAGATGCCCCC
