>Addgene plasmid #34962 | pKeratin-PSmOrange2 | addgene partial sequence | sequence record 43911 | SV40pA-R 5'-GAAATTTGTGATGCTATTGC-3'
ATAAACAAGTTAACAACAACAATTGCATTCATTTTATGTTTCAGGTTCAGGGGGAGGTGTGGGAGGTTTT
TTAAAGCAAGTAAAACCTCTACAAATGTGGTATGGCTGATTATGATCTAGAGTCGCGGCCCTTACTTGTA
CAGCTCGTCCATGCCGCCGGTGGAGTGGCGGGCCTCGGAGCGTTCGTACTGTTCCACGATGGTGTAGTCC
TCGTTGTGGGAGGTGATGTCCAGCTTGATGCCGACGATGTAGGCGCCGGGCAGCAGCACGGACTTCTTGG
CCTTGTAGGTAGTCTTGACCTCGGAGGTGTAGTGGCCGCCATCCTTCAGCTTCAGCCTCATCCTGATCTC
GCCCTTCAGGGCGCCGTCCTCGGGGTACATCCGCTCGGAGGAGGCCTCCCAGCCCATGGTCTTCTTCTGC
ATCACGGGGCCGTCGGAGGGGAAGTTGGTGCCGCGCATCTTCACCTTGTAGATGAACTCGCCGTCCTGCA
GAGAGGAGTCCTGGGTCACGGTCACCACGCCGCCGTCCTCGTAGTTCATCACGCGCTCCCACTTGAAGCC
CTCGGGGAAGGACAGCTTGAAGTAGTCGGGGATGTCGGCGGGGTGCTTCACGTAGGCCTTGGAGCCGTAG
GTGATGAGAGGGGACAGGATGTCCCAGGCGAAGGGCAGGGGGCCGCCCTTGGTCACCTTCAGCTTAGCGG
TCTGAAAGCCCTCGTAGGGGTGGCCCTCGCCCTCGCCCTCGATCTCGAACTCGTGGCCGTTCACAGTGCC
CTCCATGTGCACCTTGAAGCG
