[The description below was written by a language model from this plasmid's Addgene catalogue record.]
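Description:
pKeratin-PSmOrange2 is a mammalian expression plasmid built on a pN1-type backbone, a layout in which a protein of interest sits upstream of a fluorescent protein so that the fluorophore is fused to its C-terminus. It is maintained as a high-copy plasmid in E. coli under kanamycin selection, and it carries a neomycin resistance marker that allows G418 selection of stably transfected mammalian cells. The record does not name the promoter driving the fusion or the origins of replication, and no feature table is provided, so these details cannot be confirmed here.

The payload is a 711 bp coding sequence for PSmOrange2, a photoswitchable orange fluorescent protein, placed between EcoRI and NotI sites with keratin fused at its N-terminus. PSmOrange2 differs from its parent PSmOrange by six substitutions (R17H, R36H, F64I, Q194L, A224S and G226A, numbered according to the EGFP alignment). The associated publication describes it as an orange protein with fast photoconversion kinetics that can be used in FRET-facilitated photoswitching. Fusing it to keratin is expected to direct the label to intermediate filaments, making the construct useful for showing how the protein behaves as a fusion tag and for photoswitching-based highlighting and tracking of a cytoskeletal structure in live mammalian cells.

Although the catalogue lists the NotI cloning site as intact, repository sequencing found a mismatch and a two-nucleotide deletion near the 3′ junction that eliminate this site. The change is reported not to affect plasmid function, but it matters for anyone planning to subclone the insert using NotI.
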