Addgene plasmid #34962: pKeratin-PSmOrange2
Depositing lab: Vladislav Verkhusha. Depositing organization: Albert Einstein College of Medicine. Publication: A FRET-facilitated photoswitching using an orange fluorescent protein with the fast photoconversion kinetics. Subach OM, Entenberg D, Condeelis JS, Verkhusha VV. J Am Chem Soc. 2012 Aug 17. 10.1021/ja3034137 PubMed 22900938.
Backbone
  Vector backbone: pN1
  Backbone size w/o insert (bp): 5275
  Vector type: Mammalian Expression
  Selectable markers: Neomycin (select with G418)
Growth in bacteria
  Bacterial resistance: Kanamycin, 50 μg/mL
  Growth temperature: 37°C
  Growth strain: DH5alpha
  Copy number: High Copy
Gene/Insert
  Gene/Insert name: PSmOrange2
  Insert size (bp): 711
  Mutation: R17H, R36H, F64I, Q194L, A224S, G226A (mutations are relative to PSmOrange but numbering is relative to EGFP)
  GenBank ID: JQ392581 NM_001018942
  Tag / fusion protein: Keratin (N terminal on insert)
  Cloning method: Restriction Enzyme; 5′ cloning site EcoRI (not destroyed); 3′ cloning site NotI (not destroyed)
  Sequencing primers: 5′ 5'-cggtaggcgtgtacggtgggag; 3′ 5'-gttcagggggaggtgtgggagg
Terms and licenses: Academic/Nonprofit Terms; Industry Terms: Not Available to Industry
Depositor comments: https://www.ncbi.nlm.nih.gov/nuccore/JQ392581 In Addgene's SV40pA-R sequencing result, there is one mismatch and a two nucleotide deletion corresponding to position 2652 of the full plasmid sequence. This results in a loss of the NotI site but does not alter the function of the plasmid.
How to cite: pKeratin-PSmOrange2 was a gift from Vladislav Verkhusha (Addgene plasmid # 34962 ; http://n2t.net/addgene:34962 ; RRID:Addgene_34962)
