LOCUS       Exported 5986 bp ds-DNA circular SYN 13-MAY-2021
DEFINITION  synthetic circular DNA
ACCESSION   .
VERSION     .
KEYWORDS    pKeratin-PSmOrange2
SOURCE      synthetic DNA construct
  ORGANISM  synthetic DNA construct
REFERENCE   1 (bases 1 to 5986)
  AUTHORS   Subach OM, Entenberg D, Condeelis JS, Verkhusha VV
  TITLE     A FRET-facilitated photoswitching using an orange fluorescent
            protein with the fast photoconversion kinetics.
  JOURNAL   J Am Chem Soc. 2012 Aug 17.
  PUBMED    22900938
REFERENCE   2 (bases 1 to 5986)
  AUTHORS   .
  TITLE     Direct Submission
  JOURNAL   Exported May 13, 2021 from SnapGene Server 1.1.58
            http://www.snapgene.com
FEATURES             Location/Qualifiers
     source          1..5986
                     /organism="synthetic DNA construct"
                     /mol_type="other DNA"
     enhancer        61..364
                     /label=CMV enhancer
                     /note="human cytomegalovirus immediate early enhancer"
     promoter        365..568
                     /label=CMV promoter
                     /note="human cytomegalovirus (CMV) immediate early
                     promoter"
     primer_bind     519..539
                     /label=CMV-F
                     /note="Human CMV immediate early promoter, forward primer"
     regulatory      1935..1944
                     /regulatory_class="other"
                     /note="vertebrate consensus sequence for strong initiation
                     of translation (Kozak, 1987)"
     CDS             1941..2648
                     /codon_start=1
                     /product="enhanced orange to far-red photoswitchable
                     monomeric fluorescent protein (Subach et al., 2012)"
                     /label=PSmOrange2
                     /note="mammalian codon-optimized"
                     /translation="MVSKGEENNMAIIKEFMRFKVHMEGTVNGHEFEIEGEGEGHPYEG
                     FQTAKLKVTKGGPLPFAWDILSPLITYGSKAYVKHPADIPDYFKLSFPEGFKWERVMNY
                     EDGGVVTVTQDSSLQDGEFIYKVKMRGTNFPSDGPVMQKKTMGWEASSERMYPEDGALK
                     GEIRMRLKLKDGGHYTSEVKTTYKAKKSVLLPGAYIVGIKLDITSHNEDYTIVEQYERS
                     EARHSTGGMDELYK"
     primer_bind     2548..2571
                     /label=DsRed1-C
                     /note="DsRed1, forward primer"
     polyA_signal    2774..2895
                     /label=SV40 poly(A) signal
                     /note="SV40 polyadenylation signal"
     primer_bind     complement(2811..2830)
                     /label=SV40pA-R
                     /note="SV40 polyA, reverse primer"
     primer_bind     2865..2884
                     /label=EBV-rev
                     /note="SV40 polyA terminator, reverse primer"
     rep_origin      complement(2902..3357)
                     /direction=LEFT
                     /label=f1 ori
                     /note="f1 bacteriophage origin of replication; arrow
                     indicates direction of (+) strand synthesis"
     primer_bind     complement(3039..3060)
                     /label=F1ori-F
                     /note="F1 origin, forward primer"
     primer_bind     3251..3270
                     /label=F1ori-R
                     /note="F1 origin, reverse primer"
     promoter        3384..3488
                     /gene="bla"
                     /label=AmpR promoter
     promoter        3490..3847
                     /label=SV40 promoter
                     /note="SV40 enhancer and early promoter"
     primer_bind     complement(3513..3533)
                     /label=pBABE 3'
                     /note="SV40 enhancer, reverse primer for pBABE vectors"
     rep_origin      3698..3833
                     /label=SV40 ori
                     /note="SV40 origin of replication"
     primer_bind     3760..3779
                     /label=SV40pro-F
                     /note="SV40 promoter/origin, forward primer"
     CDS             3882..4676
                     /codon_start=1
                     /gene="aph(3')-II (or nptII)"
                     /product="aminoglycoside phosphotransferase from Tn5"
                     /label=NeoR/KanR
                     /note="confers resistance to neomycin, kanamycin, and G418
                     (Geneticin(R))"
                     /translation="MIEQDGLHAGSPAAWVERLFGYDWAQQTIGCSDAAVFRLSAQGRP
                     VLFVKTDLSGALNELQDEAARLSWLATTGVPCAAVLDVVTEAGRDWLLLGEVPGQDLLS
                     SHLAPAEKVSIMADAMRRLHTLDPATCPFDHQAKHRIERARTRMEAGLVDQDDLDEEHQ
                     GLAPAELFARLKASMPDGEDLVVTHGDACLPNIMVENGRFSGFIDCGRLGVADRYQDIA
                     LATRDIAEELGGEWADRFLVLYGIAAPDSQRIAFYRLLDEFF"
     primer_bind     complement(3936..3955)
                     /label=Neo-R
                     /note="Neomycin resistance gene, reverse primer"
     primer_bind     4546..4565
                     /label=Neo-F
                     /note="Neomycin resistance gene, forward primer"
     primer_bind     complement(4864..4883)
                     /label=TK-pA-R
                     /note="Thymidine kinase polyA, reverse primer"
     polyA_signal    4908..4955
                     /label=HSV TK poly(A) signal
                     /note="herpes simplex virus thymidine kinase
                     polyadenylation signal (Cole and Stacy, 1985)"
     rep_origin      5284..5872
                     /direction=RIGHT
                     /label=ori
                     /note="high-copy-number ColE1/pMB1/pBR322/pUC origin of
                     replication"
     primer_bind     5773..5792
                     /label=pBR322ori-F
                     /note="pBR322 origin, forward primer"
ORIGIN
        1 tagttattaa tagtaatcaa ttacggggtc attagttcat agcccatata tggagttccg
       61 cgttacataa cttacggtaa atggcccgcc tggctgaccg cccaacgacc cccgcccatt
      121 gacgtcaata atgacgtatg ttcccatagt aacgccaata gggactttcc attgacgtca
      181 atgggtggag tatttacggt aaactgccca cttggcagta catcaagtgt atcatatgcc
      241 aagtacgccc cctattgacg tcaatgacgg taaatggccc gcctggcatt atgcccagta
      301 catgacctta tgggactttc ctacttggca gtacatctac gtattagtca tcgctattac
      361 catggtgatg cggttttggc agtacatcaa tgggcgtgga tagcggtttg actcacgggg
      421 atttccaagt ctccacccca ttgacgtcaa tgggagtttg ttttggcacc aaaatcaacg
      481 ggactttcca aaatgtcgta acaactccgc cccattgacg caaatgggcg gtaggcgtgt
      541 acggtgggag gtctatataa gcagagctgg tttagtgaac cgtcagatcc gctagcacca
      601 tgagcttcac cactcgctcc accttctcca ccaactaccg gtccctgggc tctgtccagg
      661 cgcccagcta cggcgcccgg ccggtcagca gcgcggccag cgtctatgca ggcgctgggg
      721 gctctggttc ccggatctcc gtgtcccgct ccaccagctt caggggcggc atggggtccg
      781 ggggcctggc caccgggata gccgggggtc tggcaggaat gggaggcatc cagaacgaga
      841 aggagaccat gcaaagcctg aacgaccgcc tggcctctta cctggacaga gtgaggagcc
      901 tggagaccga gaaccggagg ctggagagca aaatccggga gcacttggag aagaagggac
      961 cccaggtcag agactggagc cattacttca agatcatcga ggacctgagg gctcagatct
     1021 tcgcaaatac tgtggacaat gcccgcatcg ttctgcagat tgacaatgcc cgtcttgctg
     1081 ctgatgactt tagagtcaag tatgagacag agctggccat gcgccagtct gtggagaacg
     1141 acatccatgg gctccgcaag gtcattgatg acaccaatat cacacgactg cagctggaga
     1201 cagagatcga ggctctcaag gaggagctgc tcttcatgaa gaagaaccac gaagaggaag
     1261 taaaaggcct acaagcccag attgccagct ctgggttgac cgtggaggta gatgccccca
     1321 aatctcagga cctcgccaag atcatggcag acatccgggc ccaatatgac gagctggctc
     1381 ggaagaaccg agaggagcta gacaagtact ggtctcagca gattgaggag agcaccacag
     1441 tggtcaccac acagtctgct gaggttggag ctgctgagac gacgctcaca gagctgagac
     1501 gtacagtcca gtccttggag atcgacctgg actccatgag aaatctgaag gccagcttgg
     1561 agaacagcct gagggaggtg gaggcccgct acgccctaca gatggagcag ctcaacggga
     1621 tcctgctgca ccttgagtca gagctggcac agacccgggc agagggacag cgccaggccc
     1681 aggagtatga ggccctgctg aacatcaagg tcaagctgga ggctgagatc gccacctacc
     1741 gccgcctgct ggaagatggc gaggacttta atcttggtga tgccttggac agcagcaact
     1801 ccatgcaaac catccaaaag accaccaccc gccggatagt ggatggcaaa gtggtgtctg
     1861 agaccaatga caccaaagtt ctgaggcatc gaattctgca gtcgacggta ccgcgggccc
     1921 gggatccacc ggtcgccacc atggtgagca agggcgagga gaataatatg gccatcatta
     1981 aggagttcat gcgcttcaag gtgcacatgg agggcactgt gaacggccac gagttcgaga
     2041 tcgagggcga gggcgagggc cacccctacg agggctttca gaccgctaag ctgaaggtga
     2101 ccaagggcgg ccccctgccc ttcgcctggg acatcctgtc ccctctcatc acctacggct
     2161 ccaaggccta cgtgaagcac cccgccgaca tccccgacta cttcaagctg tccttccccg
     2221 agggcttcaa gtgggagcgc gtgatgaact acgaggacgg cggcgtggtg accgtgaccc
     2281 aggactcctc tctgcaggac ggcgagttca tctacaaggt gaagatgcgc ggcaccaact
     2341 tcccctccga cggccccgtg atgcagaaga agaccatggg ctgggaggcc tcctccgagc
     2401 ggatgtaccc cgaggacggc gccctgaagg gcgagatcag gatgaggctg aagctgaagg
     2461 atggcggcca ctacacctcc gaggtcaaga ctacctacaa ggccaagaag tccgtgctgc
     2521 tgcccggcgc ctacatcgtc ggcatcaagc tggacatcac ctcccacaac gaggactaca
     2581 ccatcgtgga acagtacgaa cgctccgagg cccgccactc caccggcggc atggacgagc
     2641 tgtacaagta aagcggccgc gactctagat cataatcagc cataccacat ttgtagaggt
     2701 tttacttgct ttaaaaaacc tcccacacct ccccctgaac ctgaaacata aaatgaatgc
     2761 aattgttgtt gttaacttgt ttattgcagc ttataatggt tacaaataaa gcaatagcat
     2821 cacaaatttc acaaataaag catttttttc actgcattct agttgtggtt tgtccaaact
     2881 catcaatgta tcttaaggcg taaattgtaa gcgttaatat tttgttaaaa ttcgcgttaa
     2941 atttttgtta aatcagctca ttttttaacc aataggccga aatcggcaaa atcccttata
     3001 aatcaaaaga atagaccgag atagggttga gtgttgttcc agtttggaac aagagtccac
     3061 tattaaagaa cgtggactcc aacgtcaaag gnnnnnnnnn nnnnnnnnnn nnnnnnnnnn
     3121 nnnnnnnnnn nnnnnnnnnn tnnnnnnnnn nnnnnnnnnn nnnnnnnnnn nnnnnnnnnn
     3181 nnnnnnnnnn nnnnnnnnnn nnnnnnnnnn nnnnnnnnnn nnnnnnnnnn nngnnnnnnn
     3241 nnnnnnnnnn nnnnnnnnnn nnnnnnnnnn nnnnnnnnnn nnnnnnnnnn nnnnnnnnnn
     3301 nnnnnnnnnn nnnnnnnnnn nnnnnnnnnn nnnnnnnnnn nnnnnnnnnn nnnnnnncag
     3361 gtggcacttt tcggggaaat gtgcgcggaa cccctatttg tttatttttc taaatacatt
     3421 caaatatgta tccgctcatg agacaataac cctgataaat gcttcaataa tattgaaaaa
     3481 ggaagagtcc tgaggcggaa agaaccagct gtggaatgtg tgtcagttag ggtgtggaaa
     3541 gtccccaggc tccccagcag gcagaagtat gcaaagcatg catctcaatt agtcagcaac
     3601 caggtgtgga aagtccccag gctccccagc aggcagaagt atgcaaagca tgcatctcaa
     3661 ttagtcagca accatagtcc cgcccctaac tccgcccatc ccgcccctaa ctccgcccag
     3721 ttccgcccat tctccgcccc atggctgact aatttttttt atttatgcag aggccgaggc
     3781 cgcctcggcc tctgagctat tccagaagta gtgaggaggc ttttttggag gcctaggctt
     3841 ttgcaaagat cgatcaagag acaggatgag gatcgtttcg catgattgaa caagatggat
     3901 tgcacgcagg ttctccggcc gcttgggtgg agaggctatt cggctatgac tgggcacaac
     3961 agacaatcgg ctgctctgat gccgccgtgt tccggctgtc agcgcagggg cgcccggttc
     4021 tttttgtcaa gaccgacctg tccggtgccc tgaatgaact gcaagacgag gcagcgcggc
     4081 tatcgtggct ggccacgacg ggcgttcctt gcgcagctgt gctcgacgtt gtcactgaag
     4141 cgggaaggga ctggctgcta ttgggcgaag tgccggggca ggatctcctg tcatctcacc
     4201 ttgctcctgc cgagaaagta tccatcatgg ctgatgcaat gcggcggctg catacgcttg
     4261 atccggctac ctgcccattc gaccaccaag cgaaacatcg catcgagcga gcacgtactc
     4321 ggatggaagc cggtcttgtc gatcaggatg atctggacga agagcatcag gggctcgcgc
     4381 cagccgaact gttcgccagg ctcaaggcga gcatgcccga cggcgaggat ctcgtcgtga
     4441 cccatggcga tgcctgcttg ccgaatatca tggtggaaaa tggccgcttt tctggattca
     4501 tcgactgtgg ccggctgggt gtggcggacc gctatcagga catagcgttg gctacccgtg
     4561 atattgctga agagcttggc ggcgaatggg ctgaccgctt cctcgtgctt tacggtatcg
     4621 ccgctcccga ttcgcagcgc atcgccttct atcgccttct tgacgagttc ttctgagcgg
     4681 gactctgggg ttcgaaatga ccgaccaagc gacgcccaac ctgccatcac gagatttcga
     4741 ttccaccgcc gccttctatg aaaggttggg cttcggaatc gttttccggg acgccggctg
     4801 gatgatcctc cagcgcgggg atctcatgct ggagttcttc gcccacccta gggggaggct
     4861 aactgaaaca cggaaggaga caataccgga aggaacccgc gctatgacgg caataaaaag
     4921 acagaataaa acgcacggtg ttgggtcgtt tgttcataaa cgcggggttc ggtcccaggg
     4981 ctggcactct gtcgataccc caccgagacc ccattggggc caatacgccc gcgtttcttc
     5041 cttttcccca ccccaccccc caagttcggg tgaaggccca gggctcgcag ccaacgtcgg
     5101 ggcggcaggc cctgccatag cctcaggtta ctcatatata ctttagattg atttaaaact
     5161 tcatttttaa tttaaaagga tctaggtgaa gatccttttt gataatctca tgaccaaaat
     5221 cccttaacgt gagttttcgt tccactgagc gtcagacccc gtagaaaaga tcaaaggatc
     5281 ttcttgagat cctttttttc tgcgcgtaat ctgctgcttg caaacaaaaa aaccaccgct
     5341 accagcggtg gtttgtttgc cggatcaaga gctaccaact ctttttccga aggtaactgg
     5401 cttcagcaga gcgcagatac caaatactgt ccttctagtg tagccgtagt taggccacca
     5461 cttcaagaac tctgtagcac cgcctacata cctcgctctg ctaatcctgt taccagtggc
     5521 tgctgccagt ggcgataagt cgtgtcttac cgggttggac tcaagacgat agttaccgga
     5581 taaggcgcag cggtcgggct gaacgggggg ttcgtgcaca cagcccagct tggagcgaac
     5641 gacctacacc gaactgagat acctacagcg tgagctatga gaaagcgcca cgcttcccga
     5701 agggagaaag gcggacaggt atccggtaag cggcagggtc ggaacaggag agcgcacgag
     5761 ggagcttcca gggggaaacg cctggtatct ttatagtcct gtcgggtttc gccacctctg
     5821 acttgagcgt cgatttttgt gatgctcgtc aggggggcgg agcctatgga aaaacgccag
     5881 caacgcggcc tttttacggt tcctggcctt ttgctggcct tttgctcaca tgttctttcc
     5941 tgcgttatcc cctgattctg tggataaccg tattaccgcc atgcat
//
